>Addgene plasmid #161034 | pDONR221-CLN3_STOP | addgene full sequence | sequence record 386448 | Addgene NGS Result
CAAATAATGATTTTATTTTGACTGATAGTGACCTGTTCGTTGCAACACATTGATGAGCAATGCTTTTTTA
TAATGCCAACTTTGTACAAAAAAGCAGGCTCCACCATGGGAGGATGCGCAGGATCCCGGAGAAGGTTCTC
CGACTCTGAGGGAGAGGAGACCGTGCCAGAGCCTAGGCTGCCACTGCTGGATCACCAGGGAGCACACTGG
AAGAACGCAGTGGGATTCTGGCTGCTGGGACTGTGCAACAATTTTTCCTACGTGGTCATGCTGTCTGCCG
CCCACGACATCCTGAGCCACAAGCGCACCTCTGGCAATCAGAGCCACGTGGATCCAGGCCCCACACCTAT
CCCACACAACAGCTCCTCTCGGTTCGACTGCAATAGCGTGTCCACCGCAGCCGTGCTGCTGGCAGATATC
CTGCCCACCCTGGTCATCAAGCTGCTGGCACCTCTGGGACTGCACCTGCTGCCCTATAGCCCTAGAGTGC
TGGTGTCCGGAATCTGCGCAGCAGGATCCTTCGTGCTGGTGGCCTTTTCTCACAGCGTGGGCACCAGCCT
GTGCGGAGTGGTGTTTGCATCCATCAGCTCCGGACTGGGAGAGGTGACCTTCCTGTCCCTGACAGCCTTT
TACCCTAGGGCCGTGATCTCTTGGTGGTCTAGCGGAACAGGAGGAGCAGGACTGCTGGGCGCCCTGTCCT
ATCTGGGACTGACCCAGGCAGGACTGTCTCCACAGCAGACACTGCTGAGCATGCTGGGAATCCCCGCCCT
GCTGCTGGCATCCTACTTCCTGCTGCTGACCTCTCCTGAGGCCCAGGACCCAGGAGGAGAGGAGGAGGCA
GAGAGCGCCGCAAGACAGCCTCTGATCAGGACCGAGGCCCCAGAGTCTAAGCCAGGATCCTCTAGCTCCC
TGAGCCTGAGGGAGCGGTGGACAGTGTTCAAGGGCCTGCTGTGGTACATCGTGCCACTGGTGGTGGTGTA
CTTCGCCGAGTACTTCATCAACCAGGGCCTGTTTGAGCTGCTGTTCTTTTGGAATACCTCCCTGTCTCAC
GCCCAGCAGTACCGCTGGTATCAGATGCTGTATCAGGCCGGCGTGTTCGCCTCTCGCTCTAGCCTGCGGT
GCTGTAGAATCAGGTTTACATGGGCCCTGGCCCTGCTGCAGTGTCTGAACCTGGTGTTCCTGCTGGCCGA
CGTGTGGTTCGGCTTTCTGCCCAGCATCTACCTGGTGTTTCTGATCATCCTGTATGAGGGACTGCTGGGA
GGAGCAGCATATGTGAACACCTTCCACAATATCGCCCTGGAGACAAGCGACGAGCACCGGGAGTTTGCCA
TGGCCGCCACCTGCATCTCCGATACACTGGGAATCAGCCTGTCCGGACTGCTGGCCCTGCCTCTGCACGA
CTTCCTGTGCCAGCTGAGCTAAGACCCAGCTTTCTTGTACAAAGTTGGCATTATAAGAAAGCATTGCTTA
TCAATTTGTTGCAACGAACAGGTCACTATCAGTCAAAATAAAATCATTATTTGCCATCCAGCTGATATCC
CCTATAGTGAGTCGTATTACATGGTCATAGCTGTTTCCTGGCAGCTCTGGCCCGTGTCTCAAAATCTCTG
ATGTTACATTGCACAAGATAAAAATATATCATCATGAACAATAAAACTGTCTGCTTACATAAACAGTAAT
ACAAGGGGTGTTATGAGCCATATTCAACGGGAAACGTCGAGGCCGCGATTAAATTCCAACATGGATGCTG
ATTTATATGGGTATAAATGGGCTCGCGATAATGTCGGGCAATCAGGTGCGACAATCTATCGCTTGTATGG
GAAGCCCGATGCGCCAGAGTTGTTTCTGAAACATGGCAAAGGTAGCGTTGCCAATGATGTTACAGATGAG
ATGGTCAGACTAAACTGGCTGACGGAATTTATGCCTCTTCCGACCATCAAGCATTTTATCCGTACTCCTG
ATGATGCATGGTTACTCACCACTGCGATCCCCGGAAAAACAGCATTCCAGGTATTAGAAGAATATCCTGA
TTCAGGTGAAAATATTGTTGATGCGCTGGCAGTGTTCCTGCGCCGGTTGCATTCGATTCCTGTTTGTAAT
TGTCCTTTTAACAGCGATCGCGTATTTCGTCTCGCTCAGGCGCAATCACGAATGAATAACGGTTTGGTTG
ATGCGAGTGATTTTGATGACGAGCGTAATGGCTGGCCTGTTGAACAAGTCTGGAAAGAAATGCATAAACT
TTTGCCATTCTCACCGGATTCAGTCGTCACTCATGGTGATTTCTCACTTGATAACCTTATTTTTGACGAG
GGGAAATTAATAGGTTGTATTGATGTTGGACGAGTCGGAATCGCAGACCGATACCAGGATCTTGCCATCC
TATGGAACTGCCTCGGTGAGTTTTCTCCTTCATTACAGAAACGGCTTTTTCAAAAATATGGTATTGATAA
TCCTGATATGAATAAATTGCAGTTTCATTTGATGCTCGATGAGTTTTTCTAATCAGAATTGGTTAATTGG
TTGTAACACTGGCAGAGCATTACGCTGACTTGACGGGACGGCGCAAGCTCATGACCAAAATCCCTTAACG
TGAGTTACGCGTCGTTCCACTGAGCGTCAGACCCCGTAGAAAAGATCAAAGGATCTTCTTGAGATCCTTT
TTTTCTGCGCGTAATCTGCTGCTTGCAAACAAAAAAACCACCGCTACCAGCGGTGGTTTGTTTGCCGGAT
CAAGAGCTACCAACTCTTTTTCCGAAGGTAACTGGCTTCAGCAGAGCGCAGATACCAAATACTGTTCTTC
TAGTGTAGCCGTAGTTAGGCCACCACTTCAAGAACTCTGTAGCACCGCCTACATACCTCGCTCTGCTAAT
CCTGTTACCAGTGGCTGCTGCCAGTGGCGATAAGTCGTGTCTTACCGGGTTGGACTCAAGACGATAGTTA
CCGGATAAGGCGCAGCGGTCGGGCTGAACGGGGGGTTCGTGCACACAGCCCAGCTTGGAGCGAACGACCT
ACACCGAACTGAGATACCTACAGCGTGAGCTATGAGAAAGCGCCACGCTTCCCGAAGGGAGAAAGGCGGA
CAGGTATCCGGTAAGCGGCAGGGTCGGAACAGGAGAGCGCACGAGGGAGCTTCCAGGGGGAAACGCCTGG
TATCTTTATAGTCCTGTCGGGTTTCGCCACCTCTGACTTGAGCGTCGATTTTTGTGATGCTCGTCAGGGG
GGCGGAGCCTATGGAAAAACGCCAGCAACGCGGCCTTTTTACGGTTCCTGGCCTTTTGCTGGCCTTTTGC
TCACATGTTCTTTCCTGCGTTATCCCCTGATTCTGTGGATAACCGTATTACCGCCTTTGAGTGAGCTGAT
ACCGCTCGCCGCAGCCGAACGACCGAGCGCAGCGAGTCAGTGAGCGAGGAAGCGGAAGAGCGCCCAATAC
GCAAACCGCCTCTCCCCGCGCGTTGGCCGATTCATTAATGCAGCTGGCACGACAGGTTTCCCGACTGGAA
AGCGGGCAGTGAGCGCAACGCAATTAATACGCGTACCGCTAGCCAGGAAGAGTTTGTAGAAACGCAAAAA
GGCCATCCGTCAGGATGGCCTTCTGCTTAGTTTGATGCCTGGCAGTTTATGGCGGGCGTCCTGCCCGCCA
CCCTCCGGGCCGTTGCTTCACAACGTTCAAATCCGCTCCCGGCGGATTTGTCCTACTCAGGAGAGCGTTC
ACCGACAAACAACAGATAAAACGAAAGGCCCAGTCTTCCGACTGAGCCTTTCGTTTTATTTGATGCCTGG
CAGTTCCCTACTCTCGCGTTAACGCTAGCATGGATGTTTTCCCAGTCACGACGTTGTAAAACGACGGCCA
GTCTTAAGCTCGGGCCC
Features (pLannotate 1.2.2; 10 found; start..end, strand, type, name):
      1..100     +  protein_bind   attL1: mutant version of attL; recombination site for the Gateway® LR reaction LR Clonase™
    106..1419    +  CDS            CLN3: CLN3_HUMAN - Also known as BTS. Experimental evidence at protein level: Swiss-Prot protein existence level 1. Mediates microtubule-dependent, anterograde transport connecting the Golgi network, endosomes, autophagosomes, lysosomes and plasma membrane, and participates in several cellular processes such as regulation of lysosomal pH, lysosome protein degradation, receptor- mediated endocytosis, autophagy, transport of proteins and lipids from the TGN, apoptosis and synaptic transmission (PubMed:10924275, PubMed:18817525, PubMed:18317235, PubMed:22261744, PubMed:15471887, PubMed:20850431). Facil
   1424..1523    -  protein_bind   attL2: mutant version of attL; recombination site for the Gateway® LR reaction LR Clonase™
   1541..1559    -  promoter       T7 promoter: promoter for bacteriophage T7 RNA polymerase
   1693..2502    +  CDS            KanR: aminoglycoside phosphotransferase; aph(3')-Ia; confers resistance to kanamycin in bacteria or G418 (Geneticin®) in eukaryotes
   2649..3237    +  rep_origin     ori: high-copy-number ColE1/pMB1/pBR322/pUC origin of replication
   3420..3512    +  CDS            lacI (fragment): lac repressor; lacI; The lac repressor binds to the lac operator to inhibit transcription in E. coli. This inhibition can be relieved by adding lactose or isopropyl-β-D-thiogalactopyranoside (IPTG).
   3567..3594    -  terminator     rrnB T2 terminator: transcription terminator T2 from the E. coli rrnB gene
   3726..3769    +  terminator     rrnB T1 terminator: Escherichia coli rrnB; transcription terminator T1 from the E. coli rrnB gene
   3816..3852    -  CDS            lacZα (fragment): LacZα fragment of β-galactosidase; lacZ fragment
