[The description below was written by a language model from this plasmid's Addgene catalogue record and pLannotate feature annotations shown in this document.]
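Description:
pDONR221-CLN3_STOP is a Gateway entry clone built on the pDONR221 backbone, carrying a codon-optimized open reading frame for human CLN3 (also known as BTS, BTN1 or JNCL). The sequenced plasmid is about 3.9 kb. It is propagated in E. coli from a high-copy ColE1/pUC-type origin and selected with kanamycin through an aminoglycoside phosphotransferase (KanR) gene. Although the catalogue lists the vector type as mammalian expression, the feature table shows no eukaryotic promoter or polyadenylation signal. The plasmid is therefore a shuttle for the ORF rather than an expression construct in its own right.

The roughly 1.3 kb CLN3 coding sequence lies between attL1 and attL2 sites, the recombination sites used in the LR Clonase reaction to move an insert directionally into any attR-containing destination vector. The ORF ends in a native-style STOP codon, so this version suits untagged or N-terminally tagged expression, as translation cannot read through into a C-terminal tag supplied by the destination vector. A companion clone without the stop codon exists for C-terminal fusions. The remaining backbone elements are a T7 promoter next to attL2 and pointing back toward the insert, rrnB T1 and T2 terminators upstream of attL1 that shield the cassette from read-through transcription, and small lacI and lacZα remnants that are vestigial annotations. M13 forward and reverse priming sites flank the cassette for sequence verification.

CLN3 is annotated as a protein involved in endosomal–lysosomal trafficking, regulation of lysosomal pH and autophagy. The clone belongs to a consortium collection of solute carrier and related transporter ORFs intended for subcloning into custom expression vectors.
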