Addgene plasmid #161034: pDONR221-CLN3_STOP
Purpose: Gateway entry clone with codon-optimized ORF sequence for subcloning into custom expression vectors. Contains a STOP codon at the end of the codon-optimized ORF sequence.
Depositing lab: RESOLUTE Consortium & Giulio Superti-Furga. Depositing organization: CeMM Research Center for Molecular Medicine. Publication: The RESOLUTE consortium: unlocking SLC transporters for drug discovery. Superti-Furga G, Lackner D, Wiedmer T, Ingles-Prieto A, Barbosa B, Girardi E, Goldmann U, Gurtl B, Klavins K, Klimek C, Lindinger S, Lineiro-Retes E, Muller AC, Onstein S, Redinger G, Reil D, Sedlyarov V, Wolf G, Crawford M, Everley R, ... Steppan CM. Nat Rev Drug Discov. 2020 Jul;19(7):429-430. doi: 10.1038/d41573-020-00056-6. PubMed 32265506.
Backbone
  Vector backbone: pDONR221
  Backbone manufacturer: ThermoFisher Scientific
  Backbone size w/o insert (bp): 2550
  Vector type: Mammalian Expression
Growth in bacteria
  Bacterial resistance: Kanamycin, 50 μg/mL
  Growth temperature: 37°C
  Growth strain: NEB Stable
  Copy number: High Copy
Gene/Insert
  Gene/Insert name: CLN3 (alt name: JNCL, BTN1, BTS)
  Species: H. sapiens (human)
  Insert size (bp): 1317
  Entrez Gene: CLN3 (a.k.a. BTN1, BTS, JNCL)
  Cloning method: Gateway Cloning
  Sequencing primers: 5′ M13-fwd; 3′ M13-rev
Terms and licenses: Academic/Nonprofit Terms; Industry Terms
Depositor comments: This plasmid contains a STOP codon at the end of the codon-optimized ORF. For the version of this plasmid that does not contain a STOP codon, please see Addgene plasmid 131868 For more information on the full Resolute plasmid collection, please see www.addgene.org/depositor-collections/re-solute/. Please provide your feedback on this plasmid to the RESOLUTE consortium by filling out their RESOLUTE repository feedback form: https://forms.office.com/Pages/ResponsePage.aspx?id=0e05yklzmkS7rjFGQL4N7z4feCLQvEJAmVcOCM_u885UN1JJRko0Ukg4TVQwNTZLOUxPQVJWT1NHUCQlQCN0PWcu
How to cite: pDONR221-CLN3_STOP was a gift from RESOLUTE Consortium & Giulio Superti-Furga (Addgene plasmid # 161034 ; http://n2t.net/addgene:161034 ; RRID:Addgene_161034)
