>Addgene plasmid #161034 | pDONR221-CLN3_STOP | depositor partial sequence | sequence record 312003 | Codon-optimized ORF of CLN3
ATGGGAGGATGCGCAGGATCCCGGAGAAGGTTCTCCGACTCTGAGGGAGAGGAGACCGTGCCAGAGCCTA
GGCTGCCACTGCTGGATCACCAGGGAGCACACTGGAAGAACGCAGTGGGATTCTGGCTGCTGGGACTGTG
CAACAATTTTTCCTACGTGGTCATGCTGTCTGCCGCCCACGACATCCTGAGCCACAAGCGCACCTCTGGC
AATCAGAGCCACGTGGATCCAGGCCCCACACCTATCCCACACAACAGCTCCTCTCGGTTCGACTGCAATA
GCGTGTCCACCGCAGCCGTGCTGCTGGCAGATATCCTGCCCACCCTGGTCATCAAGCTGCTGGCACCTCT
GGGACTGCACCTGCTGCCCTATAGCCCTAGAGTGCTGGTGTCCGGAATCTGCGCAGCAGGATCCTTCGTG
CTGGTGGCCTTTTCTCACAGCGTGGGCACCAGCCTGTGCGGAGTGGTGTTTGCATCCATCAGCTCCGGAC
TGGGAGAGGTGACCTTCCTGTCCCTGACAGCCTTTTACCCTAGGGCCGTGATCTCTTGGTGGTCTAGCGG
AACAGGAGGAGCAGGACTGCTGGGCGCCCTGTCCTATCTGGGACTGACCCAGGCAGGACTGTCTCCACAG
CAGACACTGCTGAGCATGCTGGGAATCCCCGCCCTGCTGCTGGCATCCTACTTCCTGCTGCTGACCTCTC
CTGAGGCCCAGGACCCAGGAGGAGAGGAGGAGGCAGAGAGCGCCGCAAGACAGCCTCTGATCAGGACCGA
GGCCCCAGAGTCTAAGCCAGGATCCTCTAGCTCCCTGAGCCTGAGGGAGCGGTGGACAGTGTTCAAGGGC
CTGCTGTGGTACATCGTGCCACTGGTGGTGGTGTACTTCGCCGAGTACTTCATCAACCAGGGCCTGTTTG
AGCTGCTGTTCTTTTGGAATACCTCCCTGTCTCACGCCCAGCAGTACCGCTGGTATCAGATGCTGTATCA
GGCCGGCGTGTTCGCCTCTCGCTCTAGCCTGCGGTGCTGTAGAATCAGGTTTACATGGGCCCTGGCCCTG
CTGCAGTGTCTGAACCTGGTGTTCCTGCTGGCCGACGTGTGGTTCGGCTTTCTGCCCAGCATCTACCTGG
TGTTTCTGATCATCCTGTATGAGGGACTGCTGGGAGGAGCAGCATATGTGAACACCTTCCACAATATCGC
CCTGGAGACAAGCGACGAGCACCGGGAGTTTGCCATGGCCGCCACCTGCATCTCCGATACACTGGGAATC
AGCCTGTCCGGACTGCTGGCCCTGCCTCTGCACGACTTCCTGTGCCAGCTGAGCTAA
